>Addgene plasmid #127736 | pDSM-de-Ppxr1-PYC-Tnat1 | addgene full sequence | sequence record 254118 | Addgene NGS Result
ACGAATTGTCTATGAGAACTATCGCCATCTACTCTCACGAAGATAGATTATCCATGCACAGATTGAAGGC
TGATGAAGCCTACGTTATCGGTGAAGAAGGTCAATACACCCCAGTCGGTGCTTACTTGGCCATGGACGAA
ATCATCGAAATTGCCAAGAAGCACAAGGTCGATTTCATCCACCCAGGTTACGGTTTCTTGTCTGAAAACT
CTGAATTTGCTGACAAGGTTGTTAAGGCTGGTATTACCTGGATTGGTCCACCAGCTGAAGTCATTGAATC
TGTTGGTGACAAGGTTTCTGCCAGACATTTGGCTGCTCGTGCCAACGTTCCAACTGTCCCAGGTACTCCA
GGTCCTATCGAAACCGTTCAAGAAGCTCTAGATTTCGTCAATGAATACGGTTACCCAGTTATCATCAAGG
CTGCTTTCGGTGGTGGTGGTCGTGGTATGAGAGTTGTCAGAGAAGGTGACGATGTCGCTGATGCTTTCCA
AAGAGCCACTTCTGAAGCTAGAACTGCTTTCGGTAACGGTACTTGTTTCGTCGAAAGATTCTTGGACAAG
CCAAAGCACATTGAAGTTCAATTATTAGCTGACAACCACGGTAACGTTGTCCACTTGTTCGAAAGAGACT
GTTCCGTCCAAAGACGTCACCAAAAGGTTGTCGAAGTTGCTCCAGCTAAGACTTTACCAAGAGAAGTTAG
AGATGCTATCTTGACCGATGCCGTTAAGTTGGCTAAGGTTTGTGGTTACAGAAACGCTGGTACTGCTGAA
TTCTTGGTTGACAACCAAAACAGACATTACTTCATTGAAATCAACCCAAGAATTCAAGTCGAACACACCA
TCACTGAAGAAATCACTGGTATTGACATTGTCTCCGCTCAAATCCAAATCGCCGCTGGTGCTACTTTGAC
TCAATTAGGTCTATTACAAGACAAAATCACCACCAGAGGTTTCTCTATCCAATGTCGTATCACCACTGAA
GATCCATCCAAGAACTTCCAACCAGACACTGGTCGTTTGGAAGTCTACAGATCCGCTGGTGGTAACGGTG
TCAGATTGGACGGTGGTAACGCCTACGCTGGTGCTACCATCTCTCCACACTACGACTCCATGTTGGTTAA
GTGTTCCTGTTCTGGTTCTACCTACGAAATTGTCAGAAGAAAGATGATCAGAGCTTTGATTGAATTCAGA
ATCAGAGGTGTCAAGACCAACATCCCATTCTTGTTGACTTTGTTGACCAACCCAGTTTTCATTGAAGGTA
CCTACTGGACCACTTTCATCGATGACACTCCACAATTGTTCCAAATGGTTTCCTCTCAAAACAGAGCTCA
AAAATTGTTGCACTACTTGGCTGACTTGGCCGTCAACGGTTCCTCTATCAAGGGTCAAATCGGTTTACCA
AAGTTGAAGTCCAACCCTTCCGTTCCACATTTGCACGATGCTCAAGGTAATGTCATCAACGTTACCAAAT
CTGCCCCACCATCCGGTTGGAGACAAGTCTTGTTGGAAAAGGGTCCATCCGAATTTGCCAAGCAAGTCAG
ACAATTCAACGGTACTTTGTTGATGGACACCACCTGGAGAGATGCTCACCAATCTTTGCTAGCTACCAGA
GTCAGAACTCACGATTTGGCCACCATTGCTCCAACCACTGCTCACGCTTTGGCTGGTGCCTTTGCTTTGG
AATGTTGGGGTGGTGCTACTTTCGATGTCGCCATGAGATTCTTGCATGAGGACCCATGGGAAAGATTGAG
AAAATTGAGATCTTTGGTCCCAAACATTCCATTCCAAATGTTGTTGAGAGGTGCTAACGGTGTTGCTTAC
TCCTCTTTGCCAGACAACGCCATTGACCATTTCGTTAAGCAAGCCAAGGACAATGGTGTTGACATTTTCA
GAGTCTTTGACGCTTTGAACGACTTGGAACAATTGAAGGTTGGTGTTAATGCTGTCAAGAAGGCTGGTGG
TGTTGTCGAAGCTACCGTTTGTTACTCTGGTGACATGTTGCAACCAGGTAAGAAATACAACTTGGACTAC
TACTTAGAAGTTGTCGAAAAGATCGTTCAAATGGGTACTCACATCTTGGGTATCAAGGACATGGCTGGTA
CCATGAAGCCAGCTGCTGCCAAATTGTTGATTGGTTCTTTACGTACCAGATACCCAGACTTGCCAATCCA
CGTTCACTCTCATGACTCCGCTGGTACTGCTGTTGCTTCCATGACTGCTTGTGCTTTGGCCGGTGCTGAT
GTTGTTGACGTTGCCATTAACTCCATGTCCGGTTTGACCTCTCAACCATCTATTAACGCTTTGTTGGCCT
CCTTGGAAGGTAACATTGACACTGGTATCAACGTCGAACACGTTAGAGAATTGGACGCTTACTGGGCTGA
AATGAGATTATTATACTCTTGTTTCGAAGCTGACTTGAAGGGTCCAGACCCTGAAGTTTACCAACACGAA
ATTCCAGGTGGTCAATTGACCAACTTGTTGTTCCAAGCTCAACAATTAGGTCTAGGTGAACAATGGGCTG
AAACCAAGAGAGCTTACAGAGAAGCTAACTACTTGTTGGGTGACATTGTTAAGGTCACCCCAACTTCTAA
GGTCGTTGGTGATTTGGCTCAATTCATGGTTTCTAACAAATTGACTTCTGATGACATCAGAAGATTAGCT
AACTCTTTGGACTTCCCAGACTCCGTTATGGACTTCTTCGAAGGTTTGATCGGTCAACCATACGGTGGTT
TCCCAGAACCATTGAGATCCGATGTTTTGAGAAACAAGCGTCGTAAATTGACTTGTAGACCAGGTTTAGA
ATTGGAACCATTCGATTTGGAAAAGATCAGAGAAGATTTGCAAAACAGATTCGGTGATATCGATGAATGT
GATGTTGCCTCCTACAACATGTATCCTCGTGTCTACGAAGATTTCCAAAAGATTAGAGAAACTTACGGTG
ACTTGTCTGTCTTACCAACCAAGAACTTCTTGGCTCCAGCTGAACCAGACGAAGAAATCGAAGTCACCAT
TGAACAAGGTAAGACTTTGATTATCAAATTACAAGCTGTTGGTGATTTGAACAAGAAAACCGGTCAAAGA
GAAGTCTACTTCGAATTGAACGGTGAATTGAGAAAGATCAGAGTTGCTGACAAATCTCAAAACATTCAAT
CTGTTGCCAAGCCAAAGGCTGATGTCCACGACACCCACCAAATCGGTGCTCCAATGGCTGGTGTCATCAT
TGAAGTCAAGGTTCACAAGGGTTCTTTGGTCAAGAAGGGTGAATCTATCGCCGTTTTGTCTGCTATGAAG
ATGGAAATGGTTGTTTCCTCTCCAGCTGATGGTCAAGTCAAAGATGTCTTTATCCGTGACGGTGAATCCG
TCGATGCTTCTGACTTGTTGGTTGTTTTGGAAGAAGAAACTCTACCACCTTCTCAAAAGAAATAAACTGC
AACTCCTCAATGTGTCAATTAACTCTTACTTAATTTATGTATATATTTTTTATGTATATGCTTATATGCA
TGCGCATATGCTCATAAAAGATACATTGTTATAGGTCATTTCTTTTCCAAGCTACATCTAGCCCTCAAAT
AACCACAAACATCCTTCCCATATGCTCGGTCGTGCTTGTTGTACCTAAAATGAAGTGAAGTTCCTATACT
TTCTAGAGAATAGGAACTTCTATAGTGAGTCGAATAAGGGCGACACAAAATTTATTCTAAATGCATAATA
AATACTGATAACATCTTATAGTTTGTATTATATTTTGTATTATCGTTGACATGTATAATTTTGATATCAA
AAACTGATTTTCCCTTTATTATTTTCGAGATTTATTTTCTTAATTCTCTTTAACAAACTAGAAATATTGT
ATATACAAAAAATCATAAATAATAGATGAATAGTTTAATTATAGGTGTTCATCAATCGAAAAAGCAACGT
ATCTTATTTAAAGTGCGTTGCTTTTTTCTCATTTATAAGGTTAAATAATTCTCATATATCAAGCAAAGTG
ACAGGCGCCCTTAAATATTCTGACAAATGCTCTTTCCCTAAACTCCCCCCATAAAAAAACCCGCCGAAGC
GGGTTTTTACGTTATTTGCGGATTAACGATTACTCGTTATCAGAACCGCCCAGGGGGCCCGAGCTTAAGA
CTGGCCGTCGTTTTACAACACAGAAAGAGTTTGTAGAAACGCAAAAAGGCCATCCGTCAGGGGCCTTCTG
CTTAGTTTGATGCCTGGCAGTTCCCTACTCTCGCCTTCCGCTTCCTCGCTCACTGACTCGCTGCGCTCGG
TCGTTCGGCTGCGGCGAGCGGTATCAGCTCACTCAAAGGCGGTAATACGGTTATCCACAGAATCAGGGGA
TAACGCAGGAAAGAACATGTGAGCAAAAGGCCAGCAAAAGGCCAGGAACCGTAAAAAGGCCGCGTTGCTG
GCGTTTTTCCATAGGCTCCGCCCCCCTGACGAGCATCACAAAAATCGACGCTCAAGTCAGAGGTGGCGAA
ACCCGACAGGACTATAAAGATACCAGGCGTTTCCCCCTGGAAGCTCCCTCGTGCGCTCTCCTGTTCCGAC
CCTGCCGCTTACCGGATACCTGTCCGCCTTTCTCCCTTCGGGAAGCGTGGCGCTTTCTCATAGCTCACGC
TGTAGGTATCTCAGTTCGGTGTAGGTCGTTCGCTCCAAGCTGGGCTGTGTGCACGAACCCCCCGTTCAGC
CCGACCGCTGCGCCTTATCCGGTAACTATCGTCTTGAGTCCAACCCGGTAAGACACGACTTATCGCCACT
GGCAGCAGCCACTGGTAACAGGATTAGCAGAGCGAGGTATGTAGGCGGTGCTACAGAGTTCTTGAAGTGG
TGGGCTAACTACGGCTACACTAGAAGAACAGTATTTGGTATCTGCGCTCTGCTGAAGCCAGTTACCTTCG
GAAAAAGAGTTGGTAGCTCTTGATCCGGCAAACAAACCACCGCTGGTAGCGGTGGTTTTTTTGTTTGCAA
GCAGCAGATTACGCGCAGAAAAAAAGGATCTCAAGAAGATCCTTTGATCTTTTCTACGGGGTCTGACGCT
CAGTGGAACGACGCGCGCGTAACTCACGTTAAGGGATTTTGGTCATGAGCTTGCGCCGTCCCGTCAAGTC
AGCGTAATGCTCTGCTTAGAAAAACTCATCGAGCATCAAATGAAATTGCAATTTATTCATATCAGGATTA
TCAATACCATATTTTTGAAAAAGCCGTTTCTGTAATGAAGGAGAAAACTCACCGAGGCAGTTCCATAGGA
TGGCAAGATCCTGGTATCGGTCTGCGATTCCGACTCGTCCAACATCAATACAACCTATTAATTTCCCCTC
GTCAAAAATAAGGTTATCAAGTGAGAAATCACCATGAGTGACGACTGAATCCGGTGAGAATGGCAAAAGT
TTATGCATTTCTTTCCAGACTTGTTCAACAGGCCAGCCATTACGCTCGTCATCAAAATCACTCGCATCAA
CCAAACCGTTATTCATTCGTGATTGCGCCTGAGCGAGGCGAAATACGCGATCGCTGTTAAAAGGACAATT
ACAAACAGGAATCGAGTGCAACCGGCGCAGGAACACTGCCAGCGCATCAACAATATTTTCACCTGAATCA
GGATATTCTTCTAATACCTGGAACGCTGTTTTTCCGGGGATCGCAGTGGTGAGTAACCATGCATCATCAG
GAGTACGGATAAAATGCTTGATGGTCGGAAGTGGCATAAATTCCGTCAGCCAGTTTAGTCTGACCATCTC
ATCTGTAACATCATTGGCAACGCTACCTTTGCCATGTTTCAGAAACAACTCTGGCGCATCGGGCTTCCCA
TACAAGCGATAGATTGTCGCACCTGATTGCCCGACATTATCGCGAGCCCATTTATACCCATATAAATCAG
CATCCATGTTGGAATTTAATCGCGGCCTCGACGTTTCCCGTTGAATATGGCTCATATTCTTCCTTTTTCA
ATATTATTGAAGCATTTATCAGGGTTATTGTCTCATGAGCGGATACATATTTGAATGTATTTAGAAAAAT
AAACAAATAGGGGTCAGTGTTACAACCAATTAACCAATTCTGAACATTATCGCGAGCCCATTTATACCTG
AATATGGCTCATAACACCCCTTGTTTGCCTGGCGGCAGTAGCGCGGTGGTCCCACCTGACCCCATGCCGA
ACTCAGAAGTGAAACGCCGTAGCGCCGATGGTAGTGTGGGGACTCCCCATGCGAGAGTAGGGAACTGCCA
GGCATCAAATAAAACGAAAGGCTCAGTCGAAAGACTGGGCCTTTCGCCCGGGCTAATTAGGGGGTGTCGC
CCTTATTCGACTCTATAGTGAAGTTCCTATTCTCTAGAAAGTATAGGAACTTCTGAAGTGGGGAACGTTG
TCCAGGTTTGTATCCACGTGTGTCCGTTCCGCCAATATTCCGCGTGCTAAAAACGCAGCAACTAAAGAAG
GCGACTAATAAAAATTGAGTATGCCTCTCCTTAGCGTAAACAGTAACTGCGTGCTATAAGGTGGCACTAA
ACTTCCTTCTTCCCCTTTCTATCGGATTTGTGCAGCCAGGAGGGATACCAGTGACGGCTATAGCGGGAGA
AAGACGGGCCCTCTCACAACCCTTTGCCCCTTGCGGTTAGTCATATAGATTTTGCTTGTGAAGAGAACTG
GTCGGTTCAAAGATGCTTTCTTCAAAGTACTATAGCCTTGCCCACTCTCTTTCTCCCTTCTGATCTCTTG
TATGCTGATTTTACTTTAATAAGTGAAGGTGATCAATCAGTCAACTAACAAATTAGCCGCCACTGCAAGG
ATATTTTCTCTGTCGTTGTTGTTTTCCTACAAATATAAACAACCGGGTAACAGTCAAAGAAAAAAAAAAA
AAGAAAAGGAAAAAAAAAAAATATGAAAAATTTTGTTCTGAAAGAAGCGATGAGATGAGTACTCAATAGT
AACATATAGGCAGCTTACACCATTAAACAAAGAAGCAGAATGTCCTCTTCCAAGATCTTGGCTGGTTTGA
GAGACAACTTTTCTTTGTTGGGTGAAAAGAACAAGATTTTGGTCGCCAACAGAGGTGAAATCCCAATCAG
AATTTTCAGATCTGCTC
Features (pLannotate 1.2.2; 11 found; start..end, strand, type, name):
   3627..3660    -  protein_bind   FRT (minimal): supports FLP-mediated excision but not integration (Turan and Bode, 2011) FLP recombinase from the Saccharomyces cerevisiae 2μ plasmid
   4130..4149    +  CDS            lacZα (fragment): LacZα fragment of β-galactosidase; lacZ fragment
   4174..4191    -  terminator     rrnB T2 terminator (fragment): transcription terminator T2 from the E. coli rrnB gene
   4416..5004    -  rep_origin     ori: high-copy-number ColE1/pMB1/pBR322/pUC origin of replication
   5126..5935    -  CDS            KanR: aminoglycoside phosphotransferase; aph(3')-Ia; confers resistance to kanamycin in bacteria or G418 (Geneticin®) in eukaryotes
   5938..6034    -  promoter       AmpR promoter (fragment): bla
   6064..6088    -  CDS            KanR (fragment): aminoglycoside phosphotransferase; aph(3')-Ia; confers resistance to kanamycin in bacteria or G418 (Geneticin®) in eukaryotes
   6117..6232    +  ncRNA          5S rRNA: Accession: RF00001 - 5S ribosomal RNA
   6236..6276    +  terminator     rrnB T1 terminator (fragment): transcription terminator T1 from the E. coli rrnB gene
   6320..6353    +  protein_bind   FRT (minimal): supports FLP-mediated excision but not integration (Turan and Bode, 2011) FLP recombinase from the Saccharomyces cerevisiae 2μ plasmid
   6970..3422    +  CDS            PYC2 (across the origin): PYC2_YEAST - Experimental evidence at protein level: Swiss-Prot protein existence level 1. Pyruvate carboxylase catalyzes a 2-step reaction, involving the ATP-dependent carboxylation of the covalently attached biotin in the first step and the transfer of the carboxyl group to pyruvate in the second. From Saccharomyces cerevisiae (strain ATCC 204508 / S288c) (Baker's yeast).
