[The description below was written by a language model from this plasmid's Addgene catalogue record and pLannotate feature annotations shown in this document.]
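Description:
pDSM-de-Ppxr1-PYC-Tnat1 is a yeast synthetic-biology part plasmid built on the pDSM-de backbone. It holds a single transcription unit destined for genomic integration in Saccharomyces cerevisiae rather than for episomal expression. It is propagated in E. coli from a high-copy ColE1/pUC-type origin and selected with kanamycin through an aph(3')-Ia KanR gene, which the annotation places downstream of an AmpR (bla) promoter fragment. The feature table shows no yeast origin of replication or yeast auxotrophic marker, which fits a role as a storage and amplification template. Other backbone annotations include fragments of the rrnB T1 and T2 terminators, a 5S rRNA segment and a small lacZα remnant.

The payload is a pyruvate carboxylase (PYC) coding sequence placed under the PXR1 promoter and followed by the NAT1 terminator, assembled by BsaI cloning that destroyed both sites. The catalogue lists the insert as S. cerevisiae/synthetic and links it to PYC1, whereas the automated annotation finds its best match in PYC2, across a reading frame of about 3.5 kb that spans the sequence origin. The record does not resolve this discrepancy. The promoter and terminator themselves are not annotated in the feature table.

The unit carries "pathway position 5" homology arms compatible with position 4 on the 5′ side and position 6 on the 3′ side. PCR-amplified cassettes from a series of such plasmids can therefore be joined in order and integrated into the yeast genome. Two minimal FRT sites annotated on either side of the expression unit may correspond to these connector regions, but the record does not say so. The plasmid belongs to a set used to build large combinatorial strain libraries for itaconic acid production in yeast.
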