Addgene plasmid #127736: pDSM-de-Ppxr1-PYC-Tnat1
Purpose: Yeast pathway position 5. PYC transcription unit with the PXR1 promoter and NAT1 terminator.
Depositing lab: Christopher Voigt. Depositing organization: Massachusetts Institute of Technology. Publication: Iterative algorithm-guided design of massive strain libraries, applied to itaconic acid production in yeast. Young EM, Zhao Z, Gielesen BEM, Wu L, Benjamin Gordon D, Roubos JA, Voigt CA. Metab Eng. 2018 Jul;48:33-43. doi: 10.1016/j.ymben.2018.05.002. Epub 2018 May 9. PubMed 29753070.
Backbone
  Vector backbone: pDSM-de
  Vector type: Yeast Expression, Synthetic Biology
Growth in bacteria
  Bacterial resistance: Kanamycin, 50 μg/mL
  Growth temperature: 37°C
  Growth strain: DH5alpha
  Copy number: High Copy
Gene/Insert
  Gene/Insert name: pyruvate carboxylase (alt name: PYC)
  Species: S. cerevisiae (budding yeast), Synthetic
  Insert size (bp): 3559
  GenBank ID: MH366513
  Entrez Gene: PYC1 (a.k.a. YGL062W)
  Promoter: Ppxr1
  Cloning method: Restriction Enzyme; 5′ cloning site BsaI (destroyed during cloning); 3′ cloning site BsaI (destroyed during cloning)
  Sequencing primers: 5′ AACGTTGTCCAGGTTTGTATCC; 3′ AGGTACAACAAGCACGACCG
Terms and licenses: Academic/Nonprofit Terms; Industry Terms: Not Available to Industry
Depositor comments: PYC transcription unit with pathway position 5 homology arms, compatible with 5' position 4 and 3' position 6 homology arm. Sequencing primers are also the primers for amplifying DNA for integration into the S. cerevisiae genome.
How to cite: pDSM-de-Ppxr1-PYC-Tnat1 was a gift from Christopher Voigt (Addgene plasmid # 127736 ; http://n2t.net/addgene:127736 ; RRID:Addgene_127736)
